Addgene plasmid #202154: pL0_DE-RFP1
Purpose: Level 0 plasmid containing a RFP1 fluorescent protein with DE overhangs used to build a level 1 construct.
Depositing lab: Christopher Dupont. Depositing organization: J. Craig Venter Institute (JCVI). Publication: Universal loop assembly: open, efficient and cross-kingdom DNA fabrication. Pollak B, Matute T, Nunez I, Cerda A, Lopez C, Vargas V, Kan A, Bielinski V, von Dassow P, Dupont CL, Federici F. Synth Biol (Oxf). 2020;5(1):ysaa001. doi: 10.1093/synbio/ysaa001. Epub 2020 Feb 5. PubMed 32161816.
Backbone
  Vector backbone: pL0R
  Vector type: Synthetic Biology
Growth in bacteria
  Bacterial resistance: Spectinomycin, 50 μg/mL
  Growth temperature: 37°C
  Growth strain: DH5alpha
  Copy number: High Copy
Gene/Insert
  Gene/Insert name: RFP1 gene
  Species: Entacmaea quadricolor
  Insert size (bp): 683
  Mutation: None
  Cloning method: Gibson Cloning
Terms and licenses: Academic/Nonprofit Terms; Industry Terms: Not Available to Industry
How to cite: pL0_DE-RFP1 was a gift from Christopher Dupont (Addgene plasmid # 202154 ; http://n2t.net/addgene:202154 ; RRID:Addgene_202154)
