[The description below was written by a language model from this plasmid's Addgene catalogue record and pLannotate feature annotations shown in this document.]
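Description:
pL0_DE-RFP1 is a Level 0 part plasmid from the Universal Loop (uLoop) assembly system, a Type IIS-based hierarchical cloning scheme designed to work across kingdoms. It is built on the small pL0R backbone (the sequenced record is about 2.7 kb) and is a purely bacterial storage and donor vector. It replicates in E. coli from a high-copy ColE1/pUC-type origin and is selected with spectinomycin through the aadA aminoglycoside adenylyltransferase gene, which spans the numbering origin of the circular sequence.

The payload is a red fluorescent protein coding sequence of roughly 680 bp, inserted by Gibson cloning and flanked by the "D" and "E" overhang positions of the assembly syntax. These overhangs determine where the part is placed when several Level 0 parts are combined into a Level 1 transcription unit. No promoter, terminator or tag is annotated next to the reporter, which fits a basic part that is meant to receive its regulatory elements from other Level 0 modules rather than be expressed from this plasmid.

The sources disagree on the reporter's origin. The catalogue entry gives the insert species as Entacmaea quadricolor, whereas the sequence annotation identifies the 672 bp open reading frame as mRFP1, the monomeric red protein derived from Discosoma. The record does not resolve this. The remaining annotations, a short Tn5 transposase fragment and a partial pUC multiple cloning site, appear to be backbone remnants with no stated function. The plasmid is used as a source of a red fluorescent reporter module for building Level 1 constructs.
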