Features (pLannotate 1.2.2; 5 found; start..end, strand, type, name):
    161..277     -  CDS            tnpA (fragment): TN5P_ECOLX - Also known as tnp. Experimental evidence at protein level: Swiss-Prot protein existence level 1. Mediates transposition of transposon Tn5 by a 'cut and paste' mechanism. First, the monomeric transposase binds the 19 bp inverted DNA repeats flanking the transposon. Then, dimerization of the DNA- bound transposase creates a synaptic DNA complex. After nicking of the first DNA strand, excision of the transposon proceeds through a series of intermediates. The transposase then mediates the insertion of the transposon at a new site by strand transfer. The activity of the wild- type tran
    278..310     -  misc_feature   MCS (fragment): pUC18/19 multiple cloning site
    577..1248    +  CDS            mRFP1: mRFP1 is a basic (constitutively fluorescent) red fluorescent protein published in 2002, derived from Discosoma sp.. It is reported to be a somewhat slowly-maturing monomer with low acid sensitivity.
   1394..1982    -  rep_origin     ori: high-copy-number ColE1/pMB1/pBR322/pUC origin of replication
   2076..129     -  CDS            aadA (across the origin): S3AD_ECOLX - Experimental evidence at protein level: Swiss-Prot protein existence level 1. Mediates bacterial resistance to the antibiotics streptomycin and spectinomycin. From Escherichia coli.
>Addgene plasmid #202154 | pL0_DE-RFP1 | addgene full sequence | sequence record 405616 | Addgene NGS Result
CTTCAGGCCGCCATCCACTGCGGAGCCGTACAAATGTACGGCCAGCAACGTCGGTTCGAGATGGCGCTCG
ATGACGCCAACTACCTCTGATAGTTGAGTCGATACTTCGGCGATCACCGCTTCCCTCATGCGAAACGATC
CTCATCCTGTCTCTTGATCAGATATTGATCCCCTGCGCCATCAGATCCTTGGCGGCAAGAAAGCCATCCA
GTTTACTTTGCAGGGCTTCCCAACCTTACCAGAGGGCGCCCCAGCTGGCAATTCCGGTTCGCTTGCTAAG
CTTGCATGCCTGCAAGTCGACTCTAGAGGAGCGGTGATCACAGGCAGCAACGCTCTGTCATCGTTACAAT
CAACATGCTACCCTCCGCGAGATCATCCGTGTTTCAAACCCGGCAGCTTAGTTGCCGTTCTTCCGAATAG
CATCGGTAACATGAGCAAAGTCTGCCGCCTTACAACGGCTCTCCCGCTGACGCCGTCCCGGACTGATGGG
CTGCCTGTATCGAGTGGTGATTTTGTGCCGAGCTCATTACTCGCATCCATTCTCAGGCTGTCTCGTCTCG
TCTCAGGTCTCAAGGTGCTTCCTCCGAAGACGTTATCAAAGAGTTCATGCGTTTCAAAGTTCGTATGGAA
GGTTCCGTTAACGGTCACGAGTTCGAAATCGAAGGTGAAGGTGAAGGTCGTCCGTACGAAGGTACCCAGA
CCGCTAAACTGAAAGTTACCAAAGGTGGTCCGCTGCCGTTCGCTTGGGACATCCTGTCCCCGCAGTTCCA
GTACGGTTCCAAAGCTTACGTTAAACACCCGGCTGACATCCCGGACTACCTGAAACTGTCCTTCCCGGAA
GGTTTCAAATGGGAACGTGTTATGAACTTCGAAGACGGTGGTGTTGTTACCGTTACCCAGGACTCCTCCC
TGCAAGACGGTGAGTTCATCTACAAAGTTAAACTGCGTGGTACCAACTTCCCGTCCGACGGTCCGGTTAT
GCAGAAAAAAACCATGGGTTGGGAAGCTTCCACCGAACGTATGTACCCGGAAGACGGTGCTCTGAAAGGT
GAAATCAAAATGCGTCTGAAACTGAAAGACGGTGGTCACTACGACGCTGAAGTTAAAACCACCTACATGG
CTAAAAAACCGGTTCAGCTGCCGGGTGCTTACAAAACCGACATCAAACTGGACATAACCTCCCACAACGA
AGACTACACCATCGTTGAACAGTACGAACGTGCTGAAGGTCGTCACTCCACCGGTGCTTAAGCTTAGAGA
CCACCAGGATACATAGATTACCACAACTCCGAGCCCTTCCACCCACAGAATCAGGGGATAACGCAGGAAA
GAACATGTGAGCAAAAGGCCAGCAAAAGGCCAGGAACCGTAAAAAGGCCGCGTTGCTGGCGTTTTTCCAT
AGGCTCCGCCCCCCTGACGAGCATCACAAAAATCGACGCTCAAGTCAGAGGTGGCGAAACCCGACAGGAC
TATAAAGATACCAGGCGTTTCCCCCTGGAAGCTCCCTCGTGCGCTCTCCTGTTCCGACCCTGCCGCTTAC
CGGATACCTGTCCGCCTTTCTCCCTTCGGGAAGCGTGGCGCTTTCTCATAGCTCACGCTGTAGGTATCTC
AGTTCGGTGTAGGTCGTTCGCTCCAAGCTGGGCTGTGTGCACGAACCCCCCGTTCAGCCCGACCGCTGCG
CCTTATCCGGTAACTATCGTCTTGAGTCCAACCCGGTAAGACACGACTTATCGCCACTGGCAGCAGCCAC
TGGTAACAGGATTAGCAGAGCGAGGTATGTAGGCGGTGCTACAGAGTTCTTGAAGTGGTGGCCTAACTAC
GGCTACACTAGAAGAACAGTATTTGGTATCTGCGCTCTGCTGAAGCCAGTTACCTTCGGAAAAAGAGTTG
GTAGCTCTTGATCCGGCAAACAAACCACCGCTGGTAGCGGTGGTTTTTTTGTTTGCAAGCAGCAGATTAC
GCGCAGAAAAAAAGGATCTCAAGAAGATCCTTTGATCTTTTCTACGGGGTCTGACGCTCAGTGGAACGAA
AACTCACGTTAAGGGATTTTGGTCATGCATTCTAGGTGATTATTATTTGCCGACTACCTTGGTGATCTCG
CCTTTCACGTAGTGGACAAATTCTTCCAACTGATCTGCGCGCGAGGCCAAGCGATCTTCTTCTTGTCCAA
GATAAGCCTGTCTAGCTTCAAGTATGACGGGCTGATACTGGGCCGGCAGGCGCTCCATTGCCCAGTCGGC
AGCGACATCCTTCGGCGCGATTTTGCCGGTTACTGCGCTGTACCAAATGCGGGACAACGTAAGCACTACA
TTTCGCTCATCGCCAGCCCAGTCGGGCGGCGAGTTCCATAGCGTTAAGGTTTCATTTAGCGCCTCAAATA
GATCCTGTTCAGGAACCGGATCAAAGAGTTCCTCCGCCGCTGGACCTACCAAGGCAACGCTATGTTCTCT
TGCTTTTGTCAGCAAGATAGCCAGATCAATGTCGATCGTGGCTGGCTCGAAGATACCAGCAAGAATGTCA
TTGCGCTGCCATTCTCCAAATTGCAGTTCGCGCTTAGCTGGATAACGCCACGGAATGATGTCGTCGTGCA
CAACAATGGTGACTTCTACAGCGCGGAGAATCTCACTCTCTCCAGGGGAAGCCGAAGTTTCCAAAAGGTC
GTTGATCAAAGCTCGCCGCGTTGTTTCATCAAGCCTTACGGTCACCGTAACCAGCAAATCAATATCACTG
TGTGG
